>Addgene plasmid #35452 | pRSII414 | depositor full sequence | sequence record 50576 | pRSII414 sequence 4787 bps
TCGCGCGTTTCGGTGATGACGGTGAAAACCTCTGACACATGCAGCTCCCGGAGACGGTCACAGCTTGTCT
GTAAGCGGATGCCGGGAGCAGACAAGCCCGTCAGGGCGCGTCAGCGGGTGTTGGCGGGTGTCGGGGCTGG
CTTAACTATGCGGCATCAGAGCAGATTGTACTGAGAGTGCACCATAAACGACATTACTATATATATAATA
TAGGAAGCATTTAATAGACAGCATCGTAATATATGTGTACTTTGCAGTTATGACGCCAGATGGCAGTAGT
GGAAGATATTCTTTATTGAAAAATAGCTTGTCACCTTACGTACAATCTTGATCCGGAGCTTTTCTTTTTT
TGCCGATTAAGAATTAATTCGGTCGAAAAAAGAAAAGGAGAGGGCCAAGAGGGAGGGCATTGGTGACTAT
TGAGCACGTGAGTATACGTGATTAAGCACACAAAGGCAGCTTGGAGTATGTCTGTTATTAATTTCACAGG
TAGTTCTGGTCCATTGGTGAAAGTTTGCGGCTTGCAGAGCACAGAGGCCGCAGAATGTGCTCTAGATTCC
GATGCTGACTTGCTGGGTATTATATGTGTGCCCAATAGAAAGAGAACAATTGACCCGGTTATTGCAAGGA
AAATTTCAAGTCTTGTAAAAGCATATAAAAATAGTTCAGGCACTCCGAAATACTTGGTTGGCGTGTTTCG
TAATCAACCTAAGGAGGATGTTTTGGCTCTGGTCAATGATTACGGCATTGATATCGTCCAACTGCATGGA
GATGAGTCGTGGCAAGAATACCAAGAGTTCCTCGGTTTGCCAGTTATTAAAAGACTCGTATTTCCAAAAG
ACTGCAACATACTACTCAGTGCAGCTTCACAGAAACCTCATTCGTTTATTCCCTTGTTTGATTCAGAAGC
AGGTGGGACAGGTGAACTTTTGGATTGGAACTCGATTTCTGACTGGGTTGGAAGGCAAGAGAGCCCCGAA
AGCTTACATTTTATGTTAGCTGGTGGACTGACGCCAGAAAATGTTGGTGATGCGCTTAGATTAAATGGCG
TTATTGGTGTTGATGTAAGCGGAGGTGTGGAGACAAATGGTGTAAAAGACTCTAACAAAATAGCAAATTT
CGTCAAAAATGCTAAGAAATAGGTTATTACTGAGTAGTATTTATTTAAGTATTGTTTGTGCACTTGCCGA
TCTATGCGGTGTGAAATACCGCACAGATGCGTAAGGAGAAAATACCGCATCAGGAAATTGTAAGCGTTAA
TATTTTGTTAAAATTCGCGTTAAATTTTTGTTAAATCAGCTCATTTTTTAACCAATAGGCCGAAATCGGC
AAAATCCCTTATAAATCAAAAGAATAGACCGAGATAGGGT
[37 nt withheld, positions 1371-1407]
AAAGAACGTGGACTCCAACGTCAAAGG
[49 nt withheld, positions 1435-1483]
T
[91 nt withheld, positions 1485-1575]
G
[124 nt withheld, positions 1577-1700]
CCATTCGCCATTCAGGCTGCGCAACTGTTGGGAAGGGCGATCGGTGCGGGCCTCTTCGCTATTACGCCAG
CTGGCGAAAGGGGGATGTGCTGCAAGGCGATTAAGTTGGGTAACGCCAGGGTTTTCCCAGTCACGACGTT
GTAAAACGACGGCCAGTGAGCGCGCGTAATACGACTCACTATAGGGCGAATTGGGTACCGGGCCCCCCCT
CGAGGTCGACGGTATCGATAAGCTTGATATCGAATTCCTGCAGCCCGGGGGATCCACTAGTTCTAGAGCG
GCCGCCACCGCGGTGGAGCTCCAGCTTTTGTTCCCTTTAGTGAGGGTTAATTGCGCGCTTGGCGTAATCA
TGGTCATAGCTGTTTCCTGTGTGAAATTGTTATCCGCTCACAATTCCACACAACATACGAGCCGGAAGCA
TAAAGTGTAAAGCCTGGGGTGCCTAATGAGTGAGCTAACTCACATTAATTGCGTTGCGCTCACTGCCCGC
TTTCCAGTCGGGAAACCTGTCGTGCCAGCTGCATTAATGAATCGGCCAACGCGCGGGGAGAGGCGGTTTG
CGTATTGGGCGCTCTTCCGCTTCCTCGCTCACTGACTCGCTGCGCTCGGTCGTTCGGCTGCGGCGAGCGG
TATCAGCTCACTCAAAGGCGGTAATACGGTTATCCACAGAATCAGGGGATAACGCAGGAAAGAACATGTG
AGCAAAAGGCCAGCAAAAGGCCAGGAACCGTAAAAAGGCCGCGTTGCTGGCGTTTTTCCATAGGCTCCGC
CCCCCTGACGAGCATCACAAAAATCGACGCTCAAGTCAGAGGTGGCGAAACCCGACAGGACTATAAAGAT
ACCAGGCGTTTCCCCCTGGAAGCTCCCTCGTGCGCTCTCCTGTTCCGACCCTGCCGCTTACCGGATACCT
GTCCGCCTTTCTCCCTTCGGGAAGCGTGGCGCTTTCTCATAGCTCACGCTGTAGGTATCTCAGTTCGGTG
TAGGTCGTTCGCTCCAAGCTGGGCTGTGTGCACGAACCCCCCGTTCAGCCCGACCGCTGCGCCTTATCCG
GTAACTATCGTCTTGAGTCCAACCCGGTAAGACACGACTTATCGCCACTGGCAGCAGCCACTGGTAACAG
GATTAGCAGAGCGAGGTATGTAGGCGGTGCTACAGAGTTCTTGAAGTGGTGGCCTAACTACGGCTACACT
AGAAGAACAGTATTTGGTATCTGCGCTCTGCTGAAGCCAGTTACCTTCGGAAAAAGAGTTGGTAGCTCTT
GATCCGGCAAACAAACCACCGCTGGTAGCGGTGGTTTTTTTGTTTGCAAGCAGCAGATTACGCGCAGAAA
AAAAGGATCTCAAGAAGATCCTTTGATCTTTTCTACGGGGTCTGACGCTCAGTGGAACGAAAACTCACGT
TAAGGGATTTTGGTCATGAGATTATCAAAAAGGATCTTCACCTAGATCCTTTTAAATTAAAAATGAAGTT
TTAAATCAATCTAAAGTATATATGAGTAAACTTGGTCTGACAGTTACCAATGCTTAATCAGTGAGGCACC
TATCTCAGCGATCTGTCTATTTCGTTCATCCATAGTTGCCTGACTCCCCGTCGTGTAGATAACTACGATA
CGGGAGGGCTTACCATCTGGCCCCAGTGCTGCAATGATACCGCGAGACCCACGCTCACCGGCTCCAGATT
TATCAGCAATAAACCAGCCAGCCGGAAGGGCCGAGCGCAGAAGTGGTCCTGCAACTTTATCCGCCTCCAT
CCAGTCTATTAATTGTTGCCGGGAAGCTAGAGTAAGTAGTTCGCCAGTTAATAGTTTGCGCAACGTTGTT
GCCATTGCTACAGGCATCGTGGTGTCACGCTCGTCGTTTGGTATGGCTTCATTCAGCTCCGGTTCCCAAC
GATCAAGGCGAGTTACATGATCCCCCATGTTGTGCAAAAAAGCGGTTAGCTCCTTCGGTCCTCCGATCGT
TGTCAGAAGTAAGTTGGCCGCAGTGTTATCACTCATGGTTATGGCAGCACTGCATAATTCTCTTACTGTC
ATGCCATCCGTAAGATGCTTTTCTGTGACTGGTGAGTACTCAACCAAGTCATTCTGAGAATAGTGTATGC
GGCGACCGAGTTGCTCTTGCCCGGCGTCAATACGGGATAATACCGCGCCACATAGCAGAACTTTAAAAGT
GCTCATCATTGGAAAACGTTCTTCGGGGCGAAAACTCTCAAGGATCTTACCGCTGTTGAGATCCAGTTCG
ATGTAACCCACTCGTGCACCCAACTGATCTTCAGCATCTTTTACTTTCACCAGCGTTTCTGGGTGAGCAA
AAACAGGAAGGCAAAATGCCGCAAAAAAGGGAATAAGGGCGACACGGAAATGTTGAATACTCATACTCTT
CCTTTTTCAATATTATTGAAGCATTTATCAGGGTTATTGTCTCATGAGCGGATACATATTTGAATGTATT
TAGAAAAATAAACAAATAGGGGTTCCGCGCACATTTCCCCGAAAAGTGCCACCTGGGTCCTTTTCATCAC
GTGCTATAAAAATAATTATAATTTAAATTTTTTAATATAAATATATAAATTAAAAATAGAAAGTAAAAAA
AGAAATTAAAGAAAAAATAGTTTTTGTTTTCCGAAGATGTAAAAGACTCTAGGGGGATCGCCAACAAATA
CTACCTTTTATCTTGCTCTTCCTGCTCTCAGGTATTAATGCCGAATTGTTTCATCTTGTCTGTGTAGAAG
ACCACACACGAAAATCCTGTGATTTTACATTTTACTTATCGTTAATCGAATGTATATCTATTTAATCTGC
TTTTCTTGTCTAATAAATATATATGTAAAGTACGCTTTTTGTTGAAATTTTTTAAACCTTTGTTTATTTT
TTTTTCTTCATTCCGTAACTCTTCTACCTTCTTTATTTACTTTCTAAAATCCAAATACAAAACATAAAAA
TAAATAAACACAGAGTAAATTCCCAAATTATTCCATCATTAAAAGATACGAGGCGCGTGTAAGTTACAGG
CAAGCGATCCGTCTAAGAAACCATTATTATCATGACATTAACCTATAAAAATAGGCGTATCACGAGGCCC
TTTCGTC
Features (pLannotate 1.2.2; 18 found; start..end, strand, type, name):
    137..186     +  misc_feature   bom (fragment): basis of mobility region from pBR322
    187..467     +  promoter       TRP1 promoter: S. cerevisiae TRP1
    468..1142    +  CDS            TRP1: phosphoribosylanthranilate isomerase, required for tryptophan biosynthesis; S. cerevisiae TRP1; yeast auxotrophic marker
   1193..1244    +  misc_feature   bom (fragment): basis of mobility region from pBR322
   1272..1700    -  rep_origin     f1 ori (sequence partly withheld): f1 bacteriophage origin of replication; arrow indicates direction of (+) strand synthesis
   1704..1859    -  CDS            lacZα (fragment): LacZα fragment of β-galactosidase; lacZ fragment
   1867..1885    +  promoter       T7 promoter: promoter for bacteriophage T7 RNA polymerase
   1894..2001    -  misc_feature   MCS: pBluescript multiple cloning site
   2014..2032    -  promoter       T3 promoter: promoter for bacteriophage T3 RNA polymerase
   2077..2093    -  protein_bind   lac operator: The lac repressor binds to the lac operator to inhibit transcription in E. coli. This inhibition can be relieved by adding lactose or isopropyl-β-D-thiogalactopyranoside (IPTG). lac repressor encoded by lacI
   2101..2131    -  promoter       lac promoter: promoter for the E. coli lac operon
   2146..2167    -  protein_bind   CAP binding site: CAP binding activates transcription in the presence of cAMP. E. coli catabolite activator protein
   2180..2272    -  CDS            lacI (fragment): lac repressor; lacI; The lac repressor binds to the lac operator to inhibit transcription in E. coli. This inhibition can be relieved by adding lactose or isopropyl-β-D-thiogalactopyranoside (IPTG).
   2455..3043    -  rep_origin     ori: high-copy-number ColE1/pMB1/pBR322/pUC origin of replication
   3214..4074    -  CDS            AmpR: β-lactamase; bla; confers resistance to ampicillin, carbenicillin, and related antibiotics
   4075..4179    -  promoter       AmpR promoter: bla
   4216..4719    +  misc_feature   CEN/ARS: S. cerevisiae CEN6 centromere fused to an autonomously replicating sequence
   4787..35      +  CDS            rop (fragment) (across the origin): Rop protein, which maintains plasmids at low copy number; rop
