[The description below was written by a language model from this plasmid's Addgene catalogue record and pLannotate feature annotations shown in this document.]
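Description:
pRSII414 is an empty yeast–E. coli shuttle vector of the redesigned pRS41x series, a 4,787 bp yeast centromere plasmid intended for genetic manipulation of Saccharomyces cerevisiae. In yeast it is maintained through a CEN/ARS element (the CEN6 centromere fused to an autonomously replicating sequence), which supports stable, low-copy segregation like a small chromosome. Selection is through the TRP1 auxotrophic marker, expressed from its own promoter, which complements tryptophan auxotrophy in trp1 strains. According to the depositor, the TRP1 coding sequence was silently modified to remove HindIII and XbaI sites without changing the Trp1 protein, presumably so that these enzymes remain usable for cloning elsewhere in the vector. In E. coli the plasmid replicates at high copy from a ColE1/pUC-type origin and is selected with ampicillin through the β-lactamase gene and its native promoter. An f1 origin is also present, which permits single-stranded DNA production with helper phage.

The cloning region is the pBluescript-type multiple cloning site embedded in a lacZα fragment downstream of the lac promoter, lac operator and CAP binding site, an arrangement that normally allows blue/white screening of inserts. The polylinker is flanked by T7 and T3 phage promoters, and M13 forward, M13 reverse and T7 primers are listed for sequencing. No yeast promoter is provided for inserts, so cloned genes must carry their own regulatory sequences. Short annotated fragments of bom, rop and lacI are remnants of the backbone's ancestry rather than functional elements. The vector is a general-purpose backbone for restriction-enzyme cloning and for introducing genes into yeast at near single-copy levels, for example for complementation.
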