Addgene plasmid #35452: pRSII414
Purpose: (Empty Backbone)
Depositing lab: Steven Haase. Depositing organization: Duke University. Publication: New and Redesigned pRS Plasmid Shuttle Vectors for Genetic Manipulation of Saccharomycescerevisiae. Chee MK, Haase SB. G3 (Bethesda). 2012 May;2(5):515-26. Epub 2012 May 1. 10.1534/g3.111.001917 PubMed 22670222.
Backbone
  Vector backbone: pRS41x
  Backbone manufacturer: Stratagene
  Backbone size (bp): 4787
  Vector type: Yeast centromere vector
  Promoter: None
  Selectable markers: TRP1
Growth in bacteria
  Bacterial resistance: Ampicillin, 100 μg/mL
  Growth temperature: 37°C
  Growth strain: DH5alpha
  Copy number: High Copy
Gene/Insert
  Cloning method: Restriction Enzyme
  Sequencing primers: 5′ M13 Forward, T7; 3′ M13 Reverse
Resource information
  A portion of this plasmid was derived from a plasmid made by: Daniel J. Lew, Duke University Medical Center Chandra Tucker, Duke University (now at University of Colorado, Boulder)
Terms and licenses: Academic/Nonprofit Terms; Industry Terms: Not Available to Industry
Depositor comments: TRP1 has been modified to remove HindIII and XbaI sites without altering the amino acid sequence of the Trp1 protein.
How to cite: pRSII414 was a gift from Steven Haase (Addgene plasmid # 35452 ; http://n2t.net/addgene:35452 ; RRID:Addgene_35452)
