>Addgene plasmid #35452 | pRSII414 | addgene partial sequence | sequence record 53732 | M13_pUC_fwd
ACTCACTATAGGGCGAATTGGGTACCGGGCCCCCCCTCGAGGTCGACGGTATCGATAAGCTTGATATCGA
ATTCCTGCAGCCCGGGGGATCCACTAGTTCTAGAGCGGCCGCCACCGCGGTGGAGCTCCAGCTTTTGTTC
CCTTTAGTGAGGGTTAATTGCGCGCTTGGCGTAATCATGGTCATAGCTGTTTCCTGTGTGAAATTGTTAT
CCGCTCACAATTCCACACAACATACGAGCCGGAAGCATAAAGTGTAAAGCCTGGGGTGCCTAATGAGTGA
GCTAACTCACATTAATTGCGTTGCGCTCACTGCCCGCTTTCCAGTCGGGAAACCTGTCGTGCCAGCTGCA
TTAATGAATCGGCCAACGCGCGGGGAGAGGCGGTTTGCGTATTGGGCGCTCTTCCGCTTCCTCGCTCACT
GACTCGCTGCGCTCGGTCGTTCGGCTGCGGCGAGCGGTATCAGCTCACTCAAAGGCGGTAATACGGTTAT
CCACAGAATCAGGGGATAACGCAGGAAAGAACATGTGAGCAAAAGGCCAGCAAAAGGCCAGGAACCGTAA
AAAGGCCGCGTTGCTGGCGTTTTTCCATAGGCTCCGCCCCCCTGACGAGCATCACAAAAATCGACGCTCA
AGTCAGAGGTGGCGAAACCCGACAGGACTATAAAGATACCAGGCGTTTCCCCCTGGAAGCTCCCTCGTGC
GCTCTCCTGTTCCGACCCTGCCGCTTACCGGATACCTGTCCGCCTTTCTCCCTTC
