>Addgene plasmid #35452 | pRSII414 | addgene partial sequence | sequence record 54098 | pGEX3
AGGGCCTCGTGATACGCCTATTTTTATAGGTTAATGTCATGATAATAATGGTTTCTTAGACGGATCGCTT
GCCTGTAACTTACACGCGCCTCGTATCTTTTAATGATGGAATAATTTGGGAATTTACTCTGTGTTTATTT
ATTTTTATGTTTTGTATTTGGATTTTAGAAAGTAAATAAAGAAGGTAGAAGAGTTACGGAATGAAGAAAA
AAAAATAAACAAAGGTTTAAAAAATTTCAACAAAAAGCGTACTTTACATATATATTTATTAGACAAGAAA
AGCAGATTAAATAGATATACATTCGATTAACGATAAGTAAAATGTAAAATCACAGGATTTTCGTGTGTGG
TCTTCTACACAGACAAGATGAAACAATTCGGCATTAATACCTGAGAGCAGGAAGAGCAAGATAAAAGGTA
GTATTTGTTGGCGATCCCCCTAGAGTCTTTTACATCTTCGGAAAACAAAAACTATTTTTTCTTTAATTTC
TTTTTTTACTTTCTATTTTTAATTTATATATTTATATTAAAAAATTTAAATTATAATTATTTTTATAGCA
CGTGATGAAAAGGACCCAGGTGGCACTTTTCGGGGAAATGTGCGCGGAACCCCTATTTGTTTATTTTTCT
AAATACATTCAAATATGTATCCGCTCATGAGACAATAACCCTGATAAATGCTTCAATAATATTGAAAAAG
GAAGAGTATGAGTATTCAACATTTCCGTGTCGCCCTTATTCCCTTTTTTGCGGCATTTTGCCTTCCTGTT
TTTGCTCACCCAGAAACGCTGGTGAAAGTAA
