>Addgene plasmid #35452 | pRSII414 | addgene partial sequence | sequence record 54101 | pRSII-F1 5'-CGGCATCAGAGCAGATTGTAC-3'
TTCTTTTTTTGCCGATTAAGAATTAATTCGGTCGAAAAAAGAAAAGGAGAGGGCCAAGAGGGAGGGCATT
GGTGACTATTGAGCACGTGAGTATACGTGATTAAGCACACAAAGGCAGCTTGGAGTATGTCTGTTATTAA
TTTCACAGGTAGTTCTGGTCCATTGGTGAAAGTTTGCGGCTTGCAGAGCACAGAGGCCGCAGAATGTGCA
CTAGATTCCGATGCTGACTTGCTGGGTATTATATGTGTGCCCAATAGAAAGAGAACAATTGACCCGGTTA
TTGCAAGGAAAATTTCAAGTCTTGTAAAAGCATATAAAAATAGTTCAGGCACTCCGAAATACTTGGTTGG
CGTGTTTCGTAATCAACCTAAGGAGGATGTTTTGGCTCTGGTCAATGATTACGGCATTGATATCGTCCAA
CTGCATGGAGATGAGTCGTGGCAAGAATACCAAGAGTTCCTCGGTTTGCCAGTTATTAAAAGACTCGTAT
TTCCAAAAGACTGCA
